Addgene plasmid #42495: ENDOGL1A
Purpose: Bacterial expression for structure determination; may not be full ORF
Depositing lab: Nicola Burgess-Brown. Depositing organization: University of Oxford.
Backbone
  Vector backbone: pNIC-CH
  Backbone manufacturer: SGC
  Vector type: Bacterial Expression
Growth in bacteria
  Bacterial resistance: Kanamycin, 50 μg/mL
  Growth temperature: 37°C
  Growth strain: Mach1 ;
  Copy number: High Copy
Gene/Insert
  Gene/Insert name: ENDOGL1A (alt names: ENDOGL1A; gi|4826714; PDB:4A1N)
  Species: H. sapiens (human)
  Insert size (bp): 1023
  Mutation: See Comments
  Tag / fusion protein: His6 (C terminal on insert)
  Cloning method: Ligation Independent Cloning
  Sequencing primers: 5′ T7; 3′ T7-term
Terms and licenses: Academic/Nonprofit Terms; Industry Terms: Not Available to Industry
Depositor comments: http://www.thesgc.org/structures/4A1N/ Use BL21(DE3)-R3-pRARE2 strain for expression.
How to cite: ENDOGL1A was a gift from Nicola Burgess-Brown (Addgene plasmid # 42495 ; http://n2t.net/addgene:42495 ; RRID:Addgene_42495)
