[The description below was written by a language model from this plasmid's Addgene catalogue record.]
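Description:
ENDOGL1A is a bacterial expression plasmid built on the pNIC-CH backbone from the SGC, carrying a human ENDOGL1 (endonuclease G-like 1) coding fragment intended for recombinant protein production and structure determination. The insert is about 1 kb and was introduced by ligation-independent cloning. The record cautions that it may not represent the full open reading frame, which is typical of constructs whose boundaries have been trimmed to give a well-behaved, crystallisable domain. A mutation field points to the depositor comments without spelling out any specific changes, so any sequence differences from the reference are not defined in the record. The alternative names link the construct to a deposited crystal structure.

The protein is expressed with a C-terminal His6 tag, which allows purification by immobilised metal affinity chromatography. The record does not explicitly name the promoter, but the listed sequencing primers are T7 and T7-term, and the depositor recommends a DE3-type expression strain. Both points are consistent with a T7 promoter/terminator cassette driven by T7 RNA polymerase supplied by the host. The recommended strain also carries a rare-codon tRNA helper plasmid, which helps with translating human codons in E. coli. The plasmid is maintained at high copy in a standard cloning strain under kanamycin selection; the origin of replication is not stated. No feature table was provided, so details such as linker sequences, protease cleavage sites or other backbone elements cannot be confirmed. Its main use is producing purified human ENDOGL1 protein for structural and biochemical studies.
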