>Addgene plasmid #42495 | ENDOGL1A | depositor partial sequence | sequence record 57327 | ENDOGL1A sequence 1023 bps
AAGAGGAGATAATTAATGCAGGGCGCTGAGGGAGCGTTGACAGGGAAGCAGCCGGATGGATCTGCAGAAA
AGGCTGTCTTGGAACAATTTGGATTCCCTTTAACTGGAACAGAGGCAAGGTGTTACACTAATCACGCTTT
GTCTTATGATCAGGCAAAGCGGGTGCCTAGATGGGTTCTTGAACATATTTCCAAAAGCAAGATAATGGGT
GATGCAGACAGAAAGCATTGTAAATTTAAGCCTGATCCCAATATCCCTCCAACCTTCAGTGCCTTCAATG
AAGATTATGTTGGAAGTGGGTGGTCACGAGGACACATGGCTCCAGCAGGAAATAACAAATTTTCAAGTAA
AGCCATGGCTGAAACCTTTTACCTTTCTAACATTGTGCCTCAGGATTTTGATAATAATTCTGGATATTGG
AACAGAATAGAAATGTACTGTCGAGAGCTGACAGAAAGGTTTGAAGATGTTTGGGTGGTATCTGGGCCTT
TGACCTTACCTCAGACTAGAGGCGATGGAAAGAAAATAGTTAGTTACCAGGTGATTGGCGAGGACAACGT
GGCAGTCCCCTCACACCTTTATAAGGTAATCCTGGCCCGCAGAAGCTCAGTATCTACCGAACCACTGGCG
CTAGGGGCCTTTGTGGTACCCAATGAAGCCATCGGCTTCCAGCCCCAGTTAACTGAATTCCAAGTGAGCC
TCCAGGACCTAGAGAAGTTGTCAGGACTGGTGTTTTTTCCTCATTTGGATAGAACTAGTGATATCCGGAA
TATCTGCTCTGTGGACACCTGTAAGCTCCTGGATTTCCAGGAGTTCACCTTGTACTTGAGTACAAGAAAG
ATTGAAGGAGCCCGATCAGTGCTCAGACTGGAAAAGATCATGGTAAACTTGAAGAATGCAGAGATTGAAC
CAGATGATTACTTTATGAGTCGCTATGAGAAGAAGCTAGAAGAACTCAAAGCTAAGGAGCAGTCAGGAAC
CCAGATAAGAAAGCCATCCGCGCACCATCATCACCACCATTGA
