>Addgene plasmid #42495 | ENDOGL1A | addgene partial sequence | sequence record 59399 | T7_term
TCAGCTTCCTTTCGGGCTTTGTTAGCAGCCGGATCTCAGTGGTGGTGGTGGTGGTGCTCGAGTGCGGCCG
CAAGCTTGTCGACGGAGCTCGAATTCGGATCCTCAATGGTGGTGATGATGGTGCGCGGATGGCTTTCTTA
TCTGGGTTCCTGACTGCTCCTTAGCTTTGAGTTCTTCTAGCTTCTTCTCATAGCGACTCATAAAGTAATC
ATCTGGTTCAATCTCTGCATTCTTCAAGTTTACCATGATCTTTTCCAGTCTGAGCACTGATCGGGCTCCT
TCAATCTTTCTTGTACTCAAGTACAAGGTGAACTCCTGGAAATCCAGGAGCTTACAGGTGTCCACAGAGC
AGATATTCCGGATATCACTAGTTCTATCCAAATGAGGAAAAAACACCAGTCCTGACAACTTCTCTAGGTC
CTGGAGGCTCACTTGGAATTCAGTTAACTGGGGCTGGAAGCCGATGGCTTCATTGGGTACCACAAAGGCC
CCTAGCGCCAGTGGTTCGGTAGATACTGAGCTTCTGCGGGCCAGGATTACCTTATAAAGGTGTGAGGGGA
CTGCCACGTTGTCCTCGCCAATCACCTGGTAACTAACTATTTTCTTTCCATCGCCTCTAGTCTGAGGTAA
GGTCAAAGGCCCAGATACCACCCAAACATCTTCAAACCTTTCTGTCAGCTCTCGACAGTACATTTCTATT
CTGTTCCAATATCCAGAATTATTATCAAAATCCTGAGGCACAATGTTAGAAAGGTAAAAGGTTTCAGCCA
TGGCTTTACTTGAAAATTTGTTATTTCCTGCTGGAGCCATGTGTCCTCGTGACCACCCACTTCCAACATA
ATCTTCATTGAAGGCACTGAAGGTTGGAGGGATATTGGGATCAGGCTTAAATTTACAATGCTTTCTGTCT
GCATCACCCATTATCTTGCTTTTGGAAATATGTTCAAGAACCCATCTAG
